>Addgene plasmid #168845 | pEntry_SARS-CoV-1-nsp16 | addgene full sequence | sequence record 343647 | Addgene NGS Result
CAAATAATGATTTTATTTTGACTGATAGTGACCTGTTCGTTGCAACAAATTGATGAGCAATGCTTTTTTA
TAATGCCAACTTTGTACAAAAAAGCAGAAGGGCCGTCAAGGCCAGGATCCATGGGATCCGCAAGTCAAGC
GTGGCAACCAGGTGTTGCGATGCCTAACTTGTACAAGATGCAAAGAATGCTTCTTGAAAAGTGTGACCTT
CAGAATTATGGTGAAAATGCTGTTATACCAAAAGGAATAATGATGAATGTCGCAAAGTATACTCAACTGT
GTCAATACTTAAATACACTTACTTTAGCTGTACCCTACAACATGAGAGTTATTCACTTTGGTGCTGGCTC
TGATAAAGGAGTTGCACCAGGTACAGCTGTGCTCAGACAATGGTTGCCAACTGGCACACTACTTGTCGAT
TCAGATCTTAATGACTTCGTCTCCGACGCAGATTCTACTTTAATTGGAGACTGTGCAACAGTACATACGG
CTAATAAATGGGACCTTATTATTAGCGATATGTATGACCCTAGGACCAAACATGTGACAAAAGAGAATGA
CTCTAAAGAAGGGTTTTTCACTTATCTGTGTGGATTTATAAAGCAAAAACTAGCCCTGGGTGGTTCTATA
GCTGTAAAGATAACAGAGCATTCTTGGAATGCTGACCTTTACAAGCTTATGGGCCATTTCTCATGGTGGA
CAGCTTTTGTTACAAATGTAAATGCATCATCATCGGAAGCATTTTTAATTGGGGCTAACTATCTTGGCAA
GCCGAAGGAACAAATTGATGGCTATACCATGCATGCTAACTACATTTTCTGGAGGAACACAAATCCTATC
CAGTTGTCTTCCTATTCACTCTTTGACATGAGCAAATTTCCTCTTAAATTAAGAGGAACTGCTGTAATGT
CTCTTAAGGAGAATCAAATCAATGATATGATTTATTCTCTTCTGGAAAAAGGTAGGCTTATCATTAGAGA
AAACAACAGAGTTGTGGTTTCAAGTGATATTCTTGTTAACAACCTTAATTAAGACGCGATCGCGGCCTCA
TGGGCCCAGCTTTCTTGTACAAAGTTGGCATTATAAAAAATAATTGCTCATCAATTTGTTGCAACGAACA
GGTCACTATCAGTCAAAATAAAATCATTATTTGCCATCCAGCTGATATCCCCTATAGTGAGTCGTATTAC
ATGGTCATAGCTGTTTCCTGGCAGCTCTGGCCCGTGTCTCAAAATCTCTGATGTTACATTGCACAAGATA
AAAATATATCATCATGCCTCCTCTAGACCAGCCAGGACAGAAATGCCTCGACTTCGCTGCTACCCAAGGT
TGCCGGGTGACGCACACCGTGGAAACGGATGAAGGCACGAACCCAGTGGACATAAGCCTGTTCGGTTCGT
AAGCTGTAATGCAAGTAGCGTATGCGCTCACGCAACTGGTCCAGAACCTTGACCGAACGCAGCGGTGGTA
ACGGCGCAGTGGCGGTTTTCATGGCTTGTTATGACTGTTTTTTTGGGGTACAGTCTATGCCTCGGGCATC
CAAGCAGCAAGCGCGTTACGCCGTGGGTCGATGTTTGATGTTATGGAGCAGCAACGATGTTACGCAGCAG
GGCAGTCGCCCTAAAACAAAGTTAAACATTATGAGGGAAGCGGTGATCGCCGAAGTATCGACTCAACTAT
CAGAGGTAGTTGGCGTCATCGAGCGCCATCTCGAACCGACGTTGCTGGCCGTACATTTGTACGGCTCCGC
AGTGGATGGCGGCCTGAAGCCACACAGTGATATTGATTTGCTGGTTACGGTGACCGTAAGGCTTGATGAA
ACAACGCGGCGAGCTTTGATCAACGACCTTTTGGAAACTTCGGCTTCCCCTGGAGAGAGCGAGATTCTCC
GCGCTGTAGAAGTCACCATTGTTGTGCACGACGACATCATTCCGTGGCGTTATCCAGCTAAGCGCGAACT
GCAATTTGGAGAATGGCAGCGCAATGACATTCTTGCAGGTATCTTCGAGCCAGCCACGATCGACATTGAT
CTGGCTATCTTGCTGACAAAAGCAAGAGAACATAGCGTTGCCTTGGTAGGTCCAGCGGCGGAGGAACTCT
TTGATCCGGTTCCTGAACAGGATCTATTTGAGGCGCTAAATGAAACCTTAACGCTATGGAACTCGCCGCC
CGACTGGGCTGGCGATGAGCGAAATGTAGTGCTTACGTTGTCCCGCATTTGGTACAGCGCAGTAACCGGC
AAAATCGCGCCGAAGGATGTCGCTGCCGACTGGGCAATGGAGCGCCTGCCGGCCCAGTATCAGCCCGTCA
TACTTGAAGCTAGACAGGCTTATCTTGGACAAGAAGAAGATCGCTTGGCCTCGCGCGCAGATCAGTTGGA
AGAATTTGTCCACTACGTGAAAGGCGAGATCACCAAGGTAGTCGGCAAATAACCCTCGAGCCACCCATGA
CCAAAATCCCTTAACGTGAGTTACGCGTCGTTCCACTGAGCGTCAGACCCCGTAGAAAAGATCAAAGGAT
CTTCTTGAGATCCTTTTTTTCTGCGCGTAATCTGCTGCTTGCAAACAAAAAAACCACCGCTACCAGCGGT
GGTTTGTTTGCCGGATCAAGAGCTACCAACTCTTTTTCCGAAGGTAACTGGCTTCAGCAGAGCGCAGATA
CCAAATACTGTTCTTCTAGTGTAGCCGTAGTTAGGCCACCACTTCAAGAACTCTGTAGCACCGCCTACAT
ACCTCGCTCTGCTAATCCTGTTACCAGTGGCTGCTGCCAGTGGCGATAAGTCGTGTCTTACCGGGTTGGA
CTCAAGACGATAGTTACCGGATAAGGCGCAGCGGTCGGGCTGAACGGGGGGTTCGTGCACACAGCCCAGC
TTGGAGCGAACGACCTACACCGAACTGAGATACCTACAGCGTGAGCTATGAGAAAGCGCCACGCTTCCCG
AAGGGAGAAAGGCGGACAGGTATCCGGTAAGCGGCAGGGTCGGAACAGGAGAGCGCACGAGGGAGCTTCC
AGGGGGAAACGCCTGGTATCTTTATAGTCCTGTCGGGTTTCGCCACCTCTGACTTGAGCGTCGATTTTTG
TGATGCTCGTCAGGGGGGCGGAGCCTATGGAAAAACGCCAGCAACGCGGCCTTTTTACGGTTCCTGGCCT
TTTGCTGGCCTTTTGCTCACATGTTCTTTCCTGCGTTATCCCCTGATTCTGTGGATAACCGTATTACCGC
CTTTGAGTGAGCTGATACCGCTCGCCGCAGCCGAACGACCGAGCGCAGCGAGTCAGTGAGCGAGGAAGCG
GAAGAGCGCCCAATACGCAAACCGCCTCTCCCCGCGCGTTGGCCGATTCATTAATGCAGCTGGCACGACA
GGTTTCCCGACTGGAAAGCGGGCAGTGAGCGCAACGCAATTAATACGCGTACCGCTAGCCAGGAAGAGTT
TGTAGAAACGCAAAAAGGCCATCCGTCAGGATGGCCTTCTGCTTAGTTTGATGCCTGGCAGTTTATGGCG
GGCGTCCTGCCCGCCACCCTCCGGGCCGTTGCTTCACAACGTTCAAATCCGCTCCCGGCGGATTTGTCCT
ACTCAGGAGAGCGTTCACCGACAAACAACAGATAAAACGAAAGGCCCAGTCTTCCGACTGAGCCTTTCGT
TTTATTTGATGCCTGGCAGTTCCCTACTCTCGCGTTAACGCTAGCATGGATGTTTTCCCAGTCACGACGT
TGTAAAACGACGGCCAGTCTTAAGCTCGGGCCC
Features (pLannotate 1.2.2; 12 found; start..end, strand, type, name):
      1..97      +  protein_bind   attL1: mutant version of attL; recombination site for the Gateway® LR reaction LR Clonase™
    133..1020    +  CDS            rep (fragment): R1AB_CVPFS - Protein inferred from homology: Swiss-Prot protein existence level 3. NendoU is a Mn(2+)-dependent, uridylate-specific enzyme, which leaves 2'-3'-cyclic phosphates 5' to the cleaved bond. From Porcine transmissible gastroenteritis coronavirus (strain FS772/70) (TGEV).
   1055..1153    -  protein_bind   attL2: mutant version of attL; recombination site for the Gateway® LR reaction LR Clonase™
   1171..1189    -  promoter       T7 promoter: promoter for bacteriophage T7 RNA polymerase
   1379..1402    +  promoter       Pc promoter (fragment): intI1 (promoter lies within the coding sequence); class 1 integron promoter
   1578..1634    +  CDS            GmR (fragment): gentamycin acetyltransferase; aacC1; confers resistance to gentamycin
   1641..2432    +  CDS            SmR: aminoglycoside adenylyltransferase (Murphy, 1985); aadA; confers resistance to spectinomycin and streptomycin
   2525..3113    +  rep_origin     ori: high-copy-number ColE1/pMB1/pBR322/pUC origin of replication
   3296..3388    +  CDS            lacI (fragment): lac repressor; lacI; The lac repressor binds to the lac operator to inhibit transcription in E. coli. This inhibition can be relieved by adding lactose or isopropyl-β-D-thiogalactopyranoside (IPTG).
   3443..3470    -  terminator     rrnB T2 terminator: transcription terminator T2 from the E. coli rrnB gene
   3602..3645    +  terminator     rrnB T1 terminator: Escherichia coli rrnB; transcription terminator T1 from the E. coli rrnB gene
   3692..3728    -  CDS            lacZα (fragment): LacZα fragment of β-galactosidase; lacZ fragment
