[The description below was written by a language model from this plasmid's Addgene catalogue record and pLannotate feature annotations shown in this document.]
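Description:
pEntry_SARS-CoV-1-nsp16 is a Gateway-compatible Entry clone built on the pENTR223.1 backbone, carrying the coding sequence for non-structural protein 16 (nsp16) of SARS-CoV-1, a mature product of the ORF1ab replicase polyprotein. The plasmid is about 3.7 kb in the sequenced record and is maintained in E. coli at high copy through a ColE1/pUC-type origin. Selection is by spectinomycin, conferred by an aadA (SmR) aminoglycoside adenylyltransferase gene, which sits downstream of a fragment of a class 1 integron Pc promoter and a remnant of a gentamicin acetyltransferase gene. Short lacI and lacZα fragments are non-functional backbone leftovers, and rrnB T1 and T2 terminators lie upstream of the cloning region, where they help shield it from read-through transcription.

The 894 bp insert was produced by gene synthesis and cloned between SfiI sites, placing it between attL1 and attL2. The automated annotation labels this ORF as a coronavirus replicase fragment by homology to the TGEV polyprotein, with a functional note about the NendoU endoribonuclease. This reflects a match to the related polyprotein entry rather than the identity of the insert, which the catalogue gives as nsp16. According to the depositor's comments, the 5′ linker supplies a start codon flanked by BamHI sites, and the 3′ linker supplies a TAA stop codon flanked by PacI and AsiSI sites. A T7 promoter lies just outside attL2 in reverse orientation. The Entry vector has no dedicated expression promoter for the ORF; it serves as a donor for LR Clonase recombination, which transfers nsp16 into attR-containing Destination vectors of choice. It belongs to a collection of human coronavirus protein-coding Entry clones intended for flexible downstream use.
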