Addgene plasmid #168845: pEntry_SARS-CoV-1-nsp16
Purpose: Gateway-compatible Entry vector
Depositing lab: Pascal Falter-Braun. Depositing organization: Helmholtz Munich. Publication: A resource of human coronavirus protein-coding sequences in a flexible, multipurpose Gateway Entry clone collection. Weller B, Lin CW, Pogoutse O, Sauer M, Marin-de la Rosa N, Strobel A, Young V, Knapp JJ, Rayhan A, Falter C, Kim DK, Roth FP, Falter-Braun P. G3 (Bethesda). 2023 Jul 5;13(7):jkad105. doi: 10.1093/g3journal/jkad105. PubMed 37267226.
Backbone
  Vector backbone: pENTR223.1*SfiI
  Backbone size w/o insert (bp): 2800
  Vector type: Gateway-compatible Entry vector
Growth in bacteria
  Bacterial resistance: Spectinomycin, 50 μg/mL
  Growth temperature: 37°C
  Growth strain: DH5alpha
  Copy number: High Copy
Gene/Insert
  Gene/Insert name: SARS-CoV-1-nsp16 (alt name: nsp16)
  Species: Other
  Insert size (bp): 894
  Entrez Gene: ORF1ab (a.k.a. sarsp1)
  Cloning method: Restriction Enzyme; 5′ cloning site SfiI (unknown if destroyed); 3′ cloning site SfiI (unknown if destroyed)
  Sequencing primers: 5′ M13 uni (-21); 3′ M13 rev (-29)
Resource information
  A portion of this plasmid was derived from a plasmid made by: Synthesized by Twist Bioscience
Terms and licenses: Academic/Nonprofit Terms; Industry Terms: Not Available to Industry
Depositor comments: 5'-linker: SfiI-BamHI-ATG-BamHI (GGCCGTCAaggccaggatccatgggatcc), 3'-linker: PacI-TAA-AsiSI-SfiI (cttaatTAAgacgcgatcgcggcctcatGGGCC).
How to cite: pEntry_SARS-CoV-1-nsp16 was a gift from Pascal Falter-Braun (Addgene plasmid # 168845 ; http://n2t.net/addgene:168845 ; RRID:Addgene_168845)
