>Addgene plasmid #168845 | pEntry_SARS-CoV-1-nsp16 | depositor partial sequence | sequence record 327254 | gene-specific Insert sequence
GCAAGTCAAGCGTGGCAACCAGGTGTTGCGATGCCTAACTTGTACAAGATGCAAAGAATGCTTCTTGAAA
AGTGTGACCTTCAGAATTATGGTGAAAATGCTGTTATACCAAAAGGAATAATGATGAATGTCGCAAAGTA
TACTCAACTGTGTCAATACTTAAATACACTTACTTTAGCTGTACCCTACAACATGAGAGTTATTCACTTT
GGTGCTGGCTCTGATAAAGGAGTTGCACCAGGTACAGCTGTGCTCAGACAATGGTTGCCAACTGGCACAC
TACTTGTCGATTCAGATCTTAATGACTTCGTCTCCGACGCAGATTCTACTTTAATTGGAGACTGTGCAAC
AGTACATACGGCTAATAAATGGGACCTTATTATTAGCGATATGTATGACCCTAGGACCAAACATGTGACA
AAAGAGAATGACTCTAAAGAAGGGTTTTTCACTTATCTGTGTGGATTTATAAAGCAAAAACTAGCCCTGG
GTGGTTCTATAGCTGTAAAGATAACAGAGCATTCTTGGAATGCTGACCTTTACAAGCTTATGGGCCATTT
CTCATGGTGGACAGCTTTTGTTACAAATGTAAATGCATCATCATCGGAAGCATTTTTAATTGGGGCTAAC
TATCTTGGCAAGCCGAAGGAACAAATTGATGGCTATACCATGCATGCTAACTACATTTTCTGGAGGAACA
CAAATCCTATCCAGTTGTCTTCCTATTCACTCTTTGACATGAGCAAATTTCCTCTTAAATTAAGAGGAAC
TGCTGTAATGTCTCTTAAGGAGAATCAAATCAATGATATGATTTATTCTCTTCTGGAAAAAGGTAGGCTT
ATCATTAGAGAAAACAACAGAGTTGTGGTTTCAAGTGATATTCTTGTTAACAAC
